Addgene plasmid #33286: pT7-L1T1L
Depositing lab: Terence Dermody. Depositing organization: Vanderbilt University. Publication: A plasmid-based reverse genetics system for animal double-stranded RNA viruses. Kobayashi T, Antar AA, Boehme KW, Danthi P, Eby EA, Guglielmi KM, Holm GH, Johnson EM, Maginnis MS, Naik S, Skelton WB, Wetzel JD, Wilson GJ, Chappell JD, Dermody TS. Cell Host Microbe. 2007 Apr 19;1(2):147-57. 10.1016/j.chom.2007.03.003 PubMed 18005692.
Backbone
  Vector backbone: p3E5EGFP
  Backbone manufacturer: made by Yoshihiro Kawaoka
  Vector type: Mammalian Expression
Growth in bacteria
  Bacterial resistance: Ampicillin, 100 μg/mL
  Growth temperature: 37°C
  Growth strain: Stbl3
  Copy number: High Copy
Gene/Insert
  Gene/Insert name: L1
  Species: Orthoreovirus T1L
  Entrez Gene: L1 (a.k.a. MoV1sL1gp1)
  Promoter: T7
  Cloning method: Restriction Enzyme; 5′ cloning site none (unknown if destroyed); 3′ cloning site none (unknown if destroyed)
  Sequencing primers: 5′ T7 forward; 3′ T7 terminal
Terms and licenses: Academic/Nonprofit Terms; Industry Terms: Not Available to Industry
How to cite: pT7-L1T1L was a gift from Terence Dermody (Addgene plasmid # 33286 ; http://n2t.net/addgene:33286 ; RRID:Addgene_33286)
