[The description below was written by a language model from this plasmid's Addgene catalogue record and pLannotate feature annotations shown in this document.]
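Description:
pT7-L1T1L is a reverse-genetics rescue plasmid carrying a cDNA copy of the L1 genome segment of mammalian orthoreovirus type 1 Lang (T1L). It is built on the p3E5EGFP backbone and catalogued as a mammalian expression vector of about 6.9 kb. In bacteria it is maintained through a high-copy ColE1/pUC-type origin and selected with ampicillin via the bla gene and its native promoter. The annotation also picks up short remnants of TcR, bom, rop, lacI, a pUC-type polylinker and an SP6 promoter. These appear to be backbone leftovers rather than functional parts.

The payload is arranged so that transcription yields an RNA resembling the authentic viral plus strand. A T7 promoter sits just upstream of the L1 segment, whose open reading frame encodes the reovirus RNA-dependent RNA polymerase responsible for viral transcription and for minus-strand synthesis during genome replication. Shortly downstream of the coding region is a hepatitis delta virus ribozyme, followed by a T7 terminator. In this type of design, self-cleavage by the ribozyme trims the transcript to define the 3′ end of the segment, while the close placement of the promoter defines the 5′ end. The small fragment annotated as a T7 gene 10-derived tag between the ribozyme and terminator is probably just part of the terminator-flanking sequence.

Because expression depends on T7 RNA polymerase, the plasmid is meant for mammalian cells supplied with that enzyme. The associated publication describes a plasmid-based reverse genetics system for double-stranded RNA viruses, so this construct would be used alongside plasmids for the other genome segments to recover wild-type, mutant or reassortant reovirus.
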