Features (pLannotate 1.2.2; 14 found; start..end, strand, type, name):
     13..30      +  promoter       T7 promoter (fragment): promoter for bacteriophage T7 RNA polymerase
     48..3848    +  CDS            L1: RDRP_REOVL - Experimental evidence at protein level: Swiss-Prot protein existence level 1. RNA-directed RNA polymerase that is involved in transcription and genome replication. Following infection, it catalyzes the synthesis of fully conservative plus strands. After core assembly, which consists in recruitment of one capped plus-strand for each genomic segments and polymerase complexes, the polymerase switches mode and catalyzes the synthesis of complementary minus-strands. From Reovirus type 1 (strain Lang) (T1L) (Mammalian orthoreovirus 1).
   3881..3972    +  ncRNA          HDV ribozyme: Accession: RF00094 - Hepatitis delta virus ribozyme
   3987..4036    +  CDS            SET1 (fragment): solubility-enhancement tag derived from T7 phage gene 10B
   4044..4091    +  terminator     T7 terminator: transcription terminator for bacteriophage T7 RNA polymerase
   4120..4154    +  misc_feature   MCS (fragment): pUC18/19 multiple cloning site
   4159..4177    -  promoter       SP6 promoter: promoter for bacteriophage SP6 RNA polymerase
   4406..4681    +  CDS            TcR (fragment): tetracycline efflux protein; tet; confers resistance to tetracycline
   4681..4731    -  misc_feature   bom (fragment): basis of mobility region from pBR322
   4833..4868    -  CDS            rop (fragment): Rop protein, which maintains plasmids at low copy number; rop
   4963..5067    +  promoter       AmpR promoter: bla
   5068..5928    +  CDS            AmpR: β-lactamase; bla; confers resistance to ampicillin, carbenicillin, and related antibiotics
   6099..6687    +  rep_origin     ori: high-copy-number ColE1/pMB1/pBR322/pUC origin of replication
   6870..6923    +  CDS            lacI (fragment): lac repressor; lacI; The lac repressor binds to the lac operator to inhibit transcription in E. coli. This inhibition can be relieved by adding lactose or isopropyl-β-D-thiogalactopyranoside (IPTG).
>Addgene plasmid #33286 | pT7-L1T1L | depositor full sequence | sequence record 39513 | pT7-L1T1L sequence 6929 bps
ATCGATCCCGGGTAATACGACTCACTATAGCTACACGTTCCACGACAATGTCATCCATGATACTGACTCA
GTTTAGACCGTTCATTGAAAGCATTTCAGGTATCACTGACCAATCGAATGACGTGTTTGAAGATGCAGCA
AAAGCATTCTCTATGTTTACTCGCAGCGACGTCTACAAGGCGCTGGATGAAATACCTTTCTCTGATGATG
CGATGCTTCCCATCCCTCCAACTATATATACTAAACCATCTCACGATTCATATTATTACATTGATGCTCT
AAACCGTGTGCGTCGCAAAACATATCAGGGCCCTGATGACGTGTACGTACCTAATTGTTCTATTGTTGAA
TTGCTGGAGCCACATGAGACTCTGACATCTTATGGGCGTTTGTCTGAGGCCATCGAGAATCGTGCCAAGG
ATGGAGACAGCCAAGCCAGAATCGCAACGACGTATGGTAGAATCGCTGAATCTCAAGCTCGACAGATTAA
GGCTCCATTGGAGAAGTTTGTGTTGGCACTACTAGTGTCCGAAGCGGGGGGGTCTTTATATGATCCAGTT
CTGCAGAAGTATGATGAGATTCCAGATCTATCGCATAATTGCCCTTTATGGTGTTTTAGAGAAATCTGTC
GTCATATATCTGGTCCATTACCAGACCGAGCACCTTATCTTTACTTATCTGCAGGGGTTTTCTGGTTAAT
GTCACCACGAATGACGTCTGCAATCCCTCCGTTACTATCCGATCTTGTTAATTTAGCTATTTTACAACAG
ACTGCGGGTTTGGATCCATCATTAGTGAAATTGGGAGTGCAGATATGCCTTCATGCGGCAGCTAGCTCAA
GTTATGCATGGTTTATCTTAAAGACTAAGTCTATTTTTCCTCAAAACACGTTACATAGTATGTATGAATC
TCTAGAAGGGGGGTATTGTCCTAACCTTGAATGGTTAGAGCCTAGATCGGACTATAAATTCATGTACATG
GGAGTCATGCCATTGTCCACTAAGTATGCTAGGTCGGCGCCGTCAAATGATAAGAAAGCGCGGGAACTTG
GCGAGAAATATGGACTGAGCTCAGTCGTCAGTGAGCTTCGTAAACGGACAAAGACTTATGTTAAACATGA
CTTTGCTTCGGTAAGGTACATTCGTGACGCTATGGCATGTACTAGCGGTATTTTCTTGGTAAGAACACCC
ACCGAAACGGTATTGCAAGAATATACTCAGAGTCCGGAGATTAAGGTTCCCATCCCCCAAAAAGATTGGA
CAGGCCCAGTAGGTGAGATCAGAATTCTAAAAGACACAACAAGCTCCATCGCGCGCTACTTATATAGAAC
ATGGTACTTAGCAGCGGCAAGAATGGCGGCTCAACCACGTACGTGGGATCCATTGTTTCAGGCGATTATG
AGATCTCAATACGTGACAGCTAGGGGTGGATCTGGCGCAGCACTCCGCGAGTCTCTGTACGCAATTAATG
TGTCGTTACCTGATTTTAAGGGCTTACCAGTGAAGGCAGCAACTAAGATATTTCAGGCGGCACAATTAGC
GAACTTGCCGTTCTCCCACACATCAGTGGCTATACTAGCTGACACTTCGATGGGATTGCGAAACCAGGTG
CAGAGGCGGCCACGATCCATTATGCCCTTAAATGTGCCCCAACAGCAGGTTTCGGCGCCTCATACATTGA
CCGCGGATTACATCAATTACCACATGAACCTATCAACCACGTCTGGTAGCGCGGTCATTGAGAAAGTGAT
TCCCTTAGGTGTATACGCTTCGAGCCCTCCTAACCAATCGATTAACATTGACATATCTGCATGTGACGCA
AGTATTACTTGGGATTTCTTTCTATCCGTGATTATGGCGGCTATACACGAAGGTGTCGCTAGTAGCTCCA
TTGGAAAACCGTTTATGGGGGTTCCTGCATCCATTGTAAATGATGAGTCTGTCGTTGGAGTGAGAGCTGC
TAGGCCGATATCGGGAATGCAGAACATGATTCAGCATCTATCAAAACTGTATAAACGTGGATTTTCATAC
AGAGTGAACGACTCTTTTTCTCCAGGTAACGACTTTACCCATATGACTACCACTTTCCCGTCAGGTTCAA
CAGCCACCTCTACTGAGCATACTGCTAATAATAGTACGATGATGGAAACTTTCCTGACAGTATGGGGACC
CGAACATACTGACGACCCCGACGTCTTACGTCTAATGAAGTCTTTAACTATTCAAAGGAATTACGTGTGT
CAAGGTGATGATGGATTGATGATTATCGATGGGAATACTGCTGGTAAGGTGAACAGTGAAACTATTCAGA
AGATGCTGGAGTTAATCTCAAAATATGGTGAGGAATTTGGATGGAAATATGACATAGCGTACGATGGGAC
TGCCGAATACCTAAAGCTGTATTTCATATTTGGCTGTCGAATTCCAAATCTTAGTCGTCATCCAATCGTG
GGGAAAGAACGGGCGAATTCTTCAGCAGAGGAGCCATGGCCAGCAATTCTAGACCAGATTATGGGTATCT
TCTTTAATGGCGTTCATGACGGGTTACAGTGGCAGCGGTGGATACGTTATTCATGGGCTCTATGCTGTGC
TTTCTCACGTCAAAGAACAATGATTGGTGAGAGCGTAGGTTACCTTCAATATCCTATGTGGTCTTTTGTC
TACTGGGGATTACCACTGGTTAAAGTGTTCGGGTCAGACCCATGGATATTTTCTTGGTACATGCCTACTG
GGGACCTGGGAATGTATAGTTGGATTAGCCTGATACGCCCTCTAATGACAAGATGGATGGTGGCTAATGG
TTACGCAACTGACAGATGCTCACCCGTATTCGGGAACGCAGATTATCGCAGGTGTTTCAATGAAATTAAA
CTATATCAAGGGTATTATATGGCACAATTGCCTAGGAATCCTACGAAATCTGGACGAGCGGCCCCTCGGG
AGGTAAGAGAACAATTCACTCAGGCATTATCCGATTATCTGATGCAAAATCCAGAGCTGAAGTCACGTGT
GCTACGTGGTCGTAGTGAGTGGGAGAAGTATGGAGCGGGGATAATTCACAATCCTCCATCATTATTCGAT
GTGCCCCATAAGTGGTATCTGGGTGCGCAAGAGGCGGCAACCGCTACGAGAGAAGAGCTGGCAGAAATGG
ATGAGACATTAATGCGCGCTCGAAGGCACAGTTATTCAAGCTTTTCAAAGTTGTTGGAGGCATACCTGCT
CGTGAAATGGCGAATGTGCGAGGCCCGCGAACCGTCGGTTGATTTGCGATTACCATTATGTGCGGGTATT
GACCCACTAAACTCAGATCCTTTTCTCAAGATGGTAAGCGTTGGGCCAATGCTCCAGAGTACGAGAAAGT
ACTTTGCTCAGACACTATTCATGGCAAAGACGGTGTCGGGTCTCGACGTTAACGCGATTGACAGCGCGTT
ATTACGACTGCGAACATTGGGTGCTGATAAGAAAGCATTAACAGCGCAGTTATTAATGGTGGGGCTTCAG
GAGTCAGAAGCTGACGCGTTGGCTGGGAAGATAATGCTACAAGATGTAAGTACTGTGCAATTAGCCAGAG
TGGTCAACTTAGCTGTGCCAGATACTTGGATGTCGTTGGACTTTGACTCTATGTTCAAACACCATGTTAA
GTTGCTTCCCAAAGATGGACGTCATCTAAATACTGATATTCCTCCTCGAATGGGATGGTTACGGGCCATT
TTACGATTCTTAGGTGCTGGAATGGTAATGACTGCGACTGGAGTTGCTGTCGACATATATCTGGAGGATA
TACACGGCGGTGGTCGAGCACTTGGACAGAGATTCATGACTTGGATGCGACAGGAAGGACGGTCAGCGTG
AGTCTACCATGGGTCGTGGTGCGTCAACTCATCGGGTCGGCATGGCATCTCCACCTCCTCGCGGTCCGAC
CTGGGCATCCGAAGGAGGACGTCGTCCACTCGGATGGCTAAGGGAGAGCTCAAAAAAAAGGATCCGGCTG
CTAACAAAGCCCGAAAGGAAGCTGAGTTGGCTGCTGCCACCGCTGAGCAATAACTAGCATAACCCCTTGG
GGCCTCTAAACGGGTCTTGAGGGGTTTTTTGCTGAAAGGAGGAACTATATCCGGATCGAGATCCTCTAGA
GTCGACCTGCAGGCATGCAAGCTTGTATTCTATAGTGTCACCTAAATCGTATGTGTATGATACATAAGGT
TATGTATTAATTGTAGCCGCGTTCTAACGACAATATGTACAAGCCTAATTGTGTAGCATCTGGCTTACTG
AAGCAGACCCTATCATCTCTCTCGTAAACTGCCGTCAGAGTCGGTTTGGTTGGACGAACCTTCTGAGTTT
CTGGTAACGCCGTTCCGCACCCCGGAAATGGTCAGCGAACCAATCAGCAGGGTCATCGCTAGCCAGATCC
TCTACGCCGGACGCATCGTGGCCGGCATCACCGGCGCCACAGGTGCGGTTGCTGGCGCCTATATCGCCGA
CATCACCGATGGGGAAGATCGGGCTCGCCACTTCGGGCTCATGAGCGCTTGTTTCGGCGTGGGTATGGTG
GCAGGCCCCGTGGCCGGGGGACTGTTGGGCGCCATCTCCTTGCACCATTCCTTGCGGCGGCGGTGCTCAA
CGGCCTCAACCTACTACTGGGCTGCTTCCTAATGCAGGAGTCGCATAAGGGAGAGCGTCGATATGGTGCA
CTCTCAGTACAATCTGCTCTGATGCCGCATAGTTAAGCCAGCCCCGACACCCGCCAACACCCGCTGACGC
GCCCTGACGGGCTTGTCTGCTCCCGGCATCCGCTTACAGACAAGCTGTGACCGTCTCCGGGAGCTGCATG
TGTCAGAGGTTTTCACCGTCATCACCGAAACGCGCGAGACGAAAGGGCCTCGTGATACGCCTATTTTTAT
AGGTTAATGTCATGATAATAATGGTTTCTTAGACGTCAGGTGGCACTTTTCGGGGAAATGTGCGCGGAAC
CCCTATTTGTTTATTTTTCTAAATACATTCAAATATGTATCCGCTCATGAGACAATAACCCTGATAAATG
CTTCAATAATATTGAAAAAGGAAGAGTATGAGTATTCAACATTTCCGTGTCGCCCTTATTCCCTTTTTTG
CGGCATTTTGCCTTCCTGTTTTTGCTCACCCAGAAACGCTGGTGAAAGTAAAAGATGCTGAAGATCAGTT
GGGTGCACGAGTGGGTTACATCGAACTGGATCTCAACAGCGGTAAGATCCTTGAGAGTTTTCGCCCCGAA
GAACGTTTTCCAATGATGAGCACTTTTAAAGTTCTGCTATGTGGCGCGGTATTATCCCGTATTGACGCCG
GGCAAGAGCAACTCGGTCGCCGCATACACTATTCTCAGAATGACTTGGTTGAGTACTCACCAGTCACAGA
AAAGCATCTTACGGATGGCATGACAGTAAGAGAATTATGCAGTGCTGCCATAACCATGAGTGATAACACT
GCGGCCAACTTACTTCTGACAACGATCGGAGGACCGAAGGAGCTAACCGCTTTTTTGCACAACATGGGGG
ATCATGTAACTCGCCTTGATCGTTGGGAACCGGAGCTGAATGAAGCCATACCAAACGACGAGCGTGACAC
CACGATGCCTGTAGCAATGGCAACAACGTTGCGCAAACTATTAACTGGCGAACTACTTACTCTAGCTTCC
CGGCAACAATTAATAGACTGGATGGAGGCGGATAAAGTTGCAGGACCACTTCTGCGCTCGGCCCTTCCGG
CTGGCTGGTTTATTGCTGATAAATCTGGAGCCGGTGAGCGTGGGTCTCGCGGTATCATTGCAGCACTGGG
GCCAGATGGTAAGCCCTCCCGTATCGTAGTTATCTACACGACGGGGAGTCAGGCAACTATGGATGAACGA
AATAGACAGATCGCTGAGATAGGTGCCTCACTGATTAAGCATTGGTAACTGTCAGACCAAGTTTACTCAT
ATATACTTTAGATTGATTTAAAACTTCATTTTTAATTTAAAAGGATCTAGGTGAAGATCCTTTTTGATAA
TCTCATGACCAAAATCCCTTAACGTGAGTTTTCGTTCCACTGAGCGTCAGACCCCGTAGAAAAGATCAAA
GGATCTTCTTGAGATCCTTTTTTTCTGCGCGTAATCTGCTGCTTGCAAACAAAAAAACCACCGCTACCAG
CGGTGGTTTGTTTGCCGGATCAAGAGCTACCAACTCTTTTTCCGAAGGTAACTGGCTTCAGCAGAGCGCA
GATACCAAATACTGTCCTTCTAGTGTAGCCGTAGTTAGGCCACCACTTCAAGAACTCTGTAGCACCGCCT
ACATACCTCGCTCTGCTAATCCTGTTACCAGTGGCTGCTGCCAGTGGCGATAAGTCGTGTCTTACCGGGT
TGGACTCAAGACGATAGTTACCGGATAAGGCGCAGCGGTCGGGCTGAACGGGGGGTTCGTGCACACAGCC
CAGCTTGGAGCGAACGACCTACACCGAACTGAGATACCTACAGCGTGAGCTATGAGAAAGCGCCACGCTT
CCCGAAGGGAGAAAGGCGGACAGGTATCCGGTAAGCGGCAGGGTCGGAACAGGAGAGCGCACGAGGGAGC
TTCCAGGGGGAAACGCCTGGTATCTTTATAGTCCTGTCGGGTTTCGCCACCTCTGACTTGAGCGTCGATT
TTTGTGATGCTCGTCAGGGGGGCGGAGCCTATGGAAAAACGCCAGCAACGCGGCCTTTTTACGGTTCCTG
GCCTTTTGCTGGCCTTTTGCTCACATGTTCTTTCCTGCGTTATCCCCTGATTCTGTGGATAACCGTATTA
CCGCCTTTGAGTGAGCTGATACCGCTCGCCGCAGCCGAACGACCGAGCGCAGCGAGTCAGTGAGCGAGGA
AGCGGAAGAGCGCCCAATACGCAAACCGCCTCTCCCCGCGCGTTGGCCGATTCATTAATGCAGGGGGAT
