>Addgene plasmid #33286 | pT7-L1T1L | addgene partial sequence | sequence record 41311 | T7-term
CTTTCGGGCTTTGTTAGCAGCCGGATCCTTTTTTTTGAGCTCTCCCTTAGCCATCCGAGTGGACGACGTC
CTCCTTCGGATGCCCAGGTCGGACCGCGAGGAGGTGGAGATGCCATGCCGACCCGATGAGTTGACGCACC
ACGACCCATGGTAGACTCACGCTGACCGTCCTTCCTGTCGCATCCAAGTCATGAATCTCTGTCCAAGTGC
TCGACCACCGCCGTGTATATCCTCCAGATATATGTCGACAGCAACTCCAGTCGCAGTCATTACCATTCCA
GCACCTAAGAATCGTAAAATGGCCCGTAACCATCCCATTCGAGGAGGAATATCAGTATTTAGATGACGTC
CATCTTTGGGAAGCAACTTAACATGGTGTTTGAACATAGAGTCAAAGTCCAACGACATCCAAGTATCTGG
CACAGCTAAGTTGACCACTCTGGCTAATTGCACAGTACTTACATCTTGTAGCATTATCTTCCCAGCCAAC
GCGTCAGCTTCTGACTCCTGAAGCCCCACCATTAATAACTGCGCTGTTAATGCTTTCTTATCAGCACCCA
ATGTTCGCAGTCGTAATAACGCGCTGTCAATCGCGTTAACGTCGAGACCCGACACCGTCTTTGCCATGAA
TAGTGTCTGAGCAAAGTACTTTCTCGTACTCTGGAGCATTGGCCCAACGCTTACCATCTTGAGAAAAGGA
TCTGAGTTTAGTGGGTCAATACCCGCACATAATGGTAATCGCAAATCAACCGACGGTTCGCGGGCCTCGC
ACATTCGCCATTTCACGAGCAGGTATGCCTCCAACAACTTTGAAAAGCTTGAATAACTGTGCCTTCGAGC
GCGCATTAATGTCTCATCCATTTCTGCCAGCTCTTCTCTCGTAGC
